>Addgene plasmid #110666 | pCHKU33.1-2.2 | depositor full sequence | sequence record 208189 | pCHKU33.1-2.2 sequence 14210 bps
TATCTAAAAATTGCCTTATGATCCGTCTCTCCGGTTACAGCCTGTGTAACTGATTAATCCTGCCTTTCTA
ATCACCATTCTAATGTTTTAATTAAGGGATTTTGTCTTCATTAACGGCTTTCGCTCATAAAAATGTTATG
ACGTTTTGCCCGCAGGCGGGAAACCATCCACTTCACGAGACTGATCTCCTCTGCCGGAACACCGGGCATC
TCCAACTTATAAGTTGGAGAAATAAGAGAATTTCAGATTGAGAGAATGAAAAAAAAAAAAAAAAAAAAGG
CAGAGGAGAGCATAGAAATGGGGTTCACTTTTTGGTAAAGCTATAGCATGCCTATCACATATAAATAGAG
TGCCAGTAGCGACTTTTTTCACACTCGAAATACTCTTACTACTGCTCTCTTGTTGTTTTTATCACTTCTT
GTTTCTTCTTGGTAAATAGAATATCAAGCTACAAAAAGCATACAATCAACTATCAACTATTAACTATATC
GTAATACACAATGGATTATAAGGATGATGATGATAAGACTAGTATGGGTTCTTTAGCTGCTACCGTCGGG
AATGGGGAAACCAACGAATCATCCCTTCAACACCCTGCAACTCATGGTAGCCATACCAACAACGGCCATA
CGATCAATGGCCATACAACCAACGGTCATAGCCTCAATGGCCATTTCATAAACGGCCACACCGCAAACGA
TAACGGTACTATCAATGGCTCGCTAAACGGGCTCGGCTACCCGGGTCAAACTCCCATGGCCATCTGTGGC
ATGGCTTGCCGCCTCCCAGGAGGAATAGCATCGGCTGAGGAGTTATGGGAATTCCTTTTGGCAAAAAAGA
ATGCCCGGACTCGTGTGCCTGAATCCCGCTACAACGTCTCCGCCTTCCACTCCCCCGTTTCCAAACCAGG
AACGGTGGCTACAGAATACGGGCATTTTCTTGATGATAGCGTCGACCTTGGGGCACTGGACACATCTGTC
TTCCCCTTGAATCGCACTGAGCTAGAAAGATCGGACCCGCAACAGCGGCTGATGTTGGAGGTTGCCAGAG
AGGCCTTTGAAGATGCCGGGGTGACCGACTGGAGGGGGAAGACGGTGGGATGCTACATCGGAAACTATGG
AGAGGACTGGTCTGAGATGTTTGCCAAGGAACCGCAGCAATACGGCTTGCATCGAATCACTGGTACTGGG
GACTTTGTCATCGCGAATCGGCTATCATACGAATTCGATATCAGGGGTCCCAGCGTCACAATCCGTACGG
CTTGTTCTTCTGCCCTCATCGGCATCAACGAGGCCTGCGCGGCCATCGCCCGTGGAGATTGCGAAGCCGC
CATCGTGGGCGGCCTTAATCTGATCCTGGCGCCGGCCATGACCATTTCTGAAACAGAGCAAGGCGTTTTA
TCCAAGGATGGCTCTTGCAAGACCTTCTCTGCAGATGCTAACGGCTATGCCCGTGGAGAAGCTGTTACTG
CTGTCTTCATTAAACCATTGACCGACGCAATTCGTGACGGCAACCCGGTCCGGGCTGTCATCCGGGCCGT
AACGAATAACTCGGACGGCAAGACGCCCGGGATATCACATCCAAGCACTAGCTCGCAGGAAACCCTCATG
AGAAGAGCGTACGCCATGGCAGGAATCACCGACTTTGGGGAAACAGCTATGGTTGAGTGCCACGGCACCG
GCACGCCCATCGGCGATCCTATTGAGGCCAATGCCGTGGCTCGTGTTTTTGGAGAGCGGGGAGTTTACAT
TGGTTCTGTCAAGCCAAATTTAGGCCATACAGAGGGCGCCTCGGGTCTTGTGTCCCTGATCAAGATGGTT
AAAGCCCTTGAGCACCGCACAATACCACCCCAGATCCGGTTCACGGCTCCCAATCCCAACATCCCCTTTA
AGGAGGCCAAACTCACGGTTCCCCTGGAGCCAACTCCCTGGCCTCAAGATCGCCTCGAGCGTGTAAGTCT
GAACTCCTTCGGCGTGGGTGGCTCCAACGCCCACATTATCCTCGAGTCTGCCGCCATGCACAACGCCGCA
ACCGTCATTCACGCCACGCCGGAAGAACCTCAACTCCTTTTATACACGGCCAGTTCTGCCAAGTCCCTCA
CCAGGGTGATTGACAACTACCGGCACTGGGTTGAGAGGAACCCCTCCAAGGTCGCCGACCTGGCCTACAC
TCTGGCTAGGAAGCGAGATCATGGGCCGCACAGGGCCTTCGCTATTGCCAACGGCGGCGCAATTGAAACC
GTCTCGCCGCCCGCAAGCATCAAGCCCGGCACGAAGCCGCCCAATATCGTCATGGTCTTTACAGGTCAGG
GCGCGCAGTGGCCCCAGATGGGTCGACAGCTATGGCAGTCCAACGAGACGTTCAAGGCCAGCATCCAGCA
CCTGGATCAGTGTCTCCAAGCCATTTCTGGAGAAAGGCCACACTACTCAATCCAGGAGGAGCTCAAGAAG
CCGGCCAAGAAGAGCCGCGTATCTTCGGCCGAGATCTCCCAGCCCCTGTGCACGGCAATTCAGATCGCCT
TGGTCGACTCCCTCAAGGCCCTGGGCATCGTGCCGCGTGCCGTTGTCGGCCATTCCAGCGGCGAGATTGC
GGCCGCCTACGCCTCCGGGGCGCTCACAGCGAGTGAAGCCATCGTGGCAGCTCATCACCGTGGCGCCGTG
ACGAATAGGCAGAAGAGAAAAGGGTCCATGGCGGCCATTGGAATGAGTTGGCGAGATACGGAGAAGCACC
TCGTGCCCAACGTCGTCATTGCCTGTGACAACTCTCCCAAAAGTGTGACAATTTCGGGTGACACCGACAA
GGTCAAGGCTGTGGTGGCCGATATTCAAATGACACGTCCAGAAGTGTTGGCTCGGCTGCTTCAGGTAGAC
AAAGCATACCACTCGTATCACATGGCTGAGATTGGAGACGACTACGCCTCGTTGATTAGCGGCCAAGTGA
CTGGAAAGAGTCCTTCGAATGCCCTCTTCTTCTCTAGTGTGACGGGAAAGCTGCTGGATGGAGAGCACAA
TCTCGGGTCGGCATATTGGCGGGCAAACCTCGAATCCCCCGTGCGGTTCCGTGAGGCCGTCACAAACCTC
CTGAATCGCGAGGTTGGCAAGCATGCCATCTTTATCGAGATTGGCCCTCACTCGGCCCTCGCGGGACCGC
TAAGACAAATATTCGCCGAAACCTCTTCACCTTGTCCTTACCTGTCAGTCATGATCCGCAACCAGGATTG
TCTTGGATCCTATCTGGCTGCCGTCGGCAAACTCCATTCACTCAATGTAAACATCAACCTCGACGTCTTG
TTCCCCACGGGTTCTTGTCTACCAGATCTCCCAAGGTACCCGTGGAAACACGAGAACACATGCTGGTACG
AGTCTCGTCTGTCCAAAGATTGGCGCTTCCGAAAGTTCCCCTATCATGATCTCCTTGGCCTCCGAGTCGT
CGAGAGCACCGAGCTCGAGCCGGCCTGGCGCAACCTGTTTCACCTATCCAACACGCCTTGGGTCCACGAC
CACAAGATCGGGGACGATATCGTTTTCCCCTTTGCCGGCTACATTGCCATGGCTGGCGAGGCGGTGAGGC
AGACGACGGGCATCAACGACGGGTTCAGCATTCAAAATGTTCTTGTCAGCACAGCACTGGTCCTCCCCAA
GGGCAGGCCCACGGAGATGATGACCACGTTCCGGCCAAAGAGCCTCACAACGTCCCTGAACAGCTCCTGG
TGGGAATTCACCATGGCCTCGTACAACGGTGACATCTGGACAAAACACTGCACGGGCGAAGTCATGGCGC
TCATGTCCGACCCAAGACCGGGACAGGATCCCGAACCCCTTCCTCGCAAGGTGAACACGGACAAGTGGTA
CAGCAACATGAGCAAGGGCGGTCTTGACCTTGGCCCCTGTTTCCAAACACTTGCCACCATTGAGACTTCA
ACGAGTCCAGAGGACAACAGGGCCATTGGAAATGTTGTCAACGGCAGGCAGGGCGATGAGGCCAACTACC
ACATCCATCCCACCGTGCTCGACGCGACCATCCAGATCCTAGGTGCCGCCGCCACCAACGGCCAGATGCG
CAAGACCAAGACTTGGCTTCCTACCAGCATGGACAGGCTCAGCGTCTACCGTTGCTCGTCGGACATGGTC
ACCAGTGTCAGCGCGAGGCTGTCAAGCAACCATTCCGTAGTGGGAGGAGGCCGTTGCACGGCGGGCGGCG
TCGTCGTCGTCGAGGCTGAGAATATCAAAATGTCACTTGCGGCCAACTCCCTTTCAAATGAGGTCCCCGA
CACACACGCGGCCGCAAGGTACGAGTGGAGCGCCGATATTGACTTTATGAATGTTGGCGAGCTCCTCCTC
GCACCAGCAGGTCGCTCTGAATACTTGCATCTCCTCGAGGAGCTCGGGCAACTCTGCTTGCTTTCCTCGA
AGCGCCGACTTTACTCGACGTCTAAGCCGGTGGTCCTCGCTCCTCATATGCTCAACTATGCGTCCTGGAT
TACGTCCGCTTCCAAGGTGGTCGTCGTCAACCTAGCGTCTGTCATGAGCAATCTTGACAACGAGAACATC
TCGGCCCGCATCCACGCTCTCTCGAACCGTCTTGCTGATACTCCAATGTCGCCGGTCGCTAATGCCATCC
GCGAGATATGGACGAAGATGGATCTCTTGCTGTCCGGACAGACGCTGGAAGATATTCTCCCGGAGGAGAC
ACTGTCTAGTGTCTTGCAGTTCGTGCACAAATCCATTGACTATGGCCCATTTATTCGGCATCTGGCACAC
TCCAAACCCAACCTGCGCATCCTCGAGATTGGCGGCGACAGAAGCTCATCGGTAGCCAGTGGCATTGCCG
AGGACCTCACACGCCCCGATGGCCAGGTGCTCTGTTCCAAGTATACCTTGAGCTCGCCAGGCTTTGTCTC
CAGCAAGGACCAGCCGATGCTGCTCCCCAATATGGAATACACCACTCTGGATATCGGCCAAGATCCCGCG
GATCAGGGCTTTGAGGGACACCAATACGACCTCATCATCGCATCCAACGTCATTGGGGCCACCAGGAACC
CGCAGCAGAGCCTGGCCAACATCAAGAGACTCTTGAGTCCTAACGGCCGACTGCTTATGCAGGAGACTTG
CCCGTCGTCCAAATGGGCCACCTATGTTTTCGGAGTCCTCCCGACGTGGTGGCAAGGCACCGCTGACGGG
TCTGACGAAGCAGCCGTCCTCAGTCCCGAAATATGGCAGTCGAAGCTTGCGGCGGCAGGGCTCGGCAGCA
TCGAAGCAACGGTTCTGGATGCCGAGCAGCCTCACCAACTCACTGCGACCATAGTAGCAAGACATGACTT
GCCCCAGGAGACTGCCCCTAGACGAGTCACTGTTCTTGTCGAAGACGAGAATGGAGCTGCCACCCGGCGG
ATGCTCAGCCGACTAGAAGATGACGGTTACGCCGTGACAAGGTGCAAGTTGAATGGCTCTCCGCCAGTCG
GACAGGATGTCCTCTCCTGCCTGGACCTCGACAAACCCTTCTTTGAGAATCTCAGCGAGCCACGATATCA
GCTCCTCAAAGACTTCCTCCTCGGCCTCGGCGGCGCCGGCGTTCTCTGGATCACGGCTCTCAGCCAGCGG
GGATGCCGTGATCCCCGGTACGCCCAAGTCTTGGGACTCGCTCGATGTGTCCGCTCCGAGATGATTGCCG
ACTTTGCCACGTGCGAGGTGGACAGCTTCGACAATGCCCAGTCGATGGACATGATCCCCCGGGTCCTGGC
CAAATTCGAGAAGCGCGACGACGACGCCGACGACGCCGTAAAGTCCGACTTTGAATGGGCCATTATCGAC
GGCCAGGTACAGGTTGGGCGCTTCCACAAATTCGTGCTGCGAGACGAACTCCTTCTGTCGGAACCCGCTG
GAATGGCCTCCCTTGATATCGGGACGCCTGGCCTAGTCAACAGTCTGCGTTGGGTGCAACAGCCGCGCGA
GGCCGAGCTGAAGCCGGGCGATGTAGAGGTCCAGGTGCACTCTGTAGGCTTGAACTTTCGGGACATCCTC
GTGGCCCTTGGCATCGTGGAACTTCCGGTGCGCCAGTTTGGATTCGAAGCAGCAGGCATCATTACACGGG
TCGGAAAGGACGTGGACCCCAACCAGCTCAAGGTCGGCGATCGCATCTGCTGCTTGAAGAAGCAGGCCTT
TGGGACTTATATTGTCACTCCGGACTATAGTTGTACTCATGTCCCCGACAACATCACATTTGATGAGGCC
GCGTCCATGATCATGCCATATATTACGGCTATCCACGGCTTGTTCACTACTGCACATCTTTCAAAGGGTC
AGACCGTCTTGATTCACAGCGCATGCGGTGGCGTTGGTCTGGCCGCTGTGCAAATTTCCCAAATGGTCGG
CGCTGAAGTTTACTGTTCCGTCGGCAGAGAAGACAAGGTCGAGTTCCTGATGAACAACTTCAACATCCCG
CGGAATCGCATTTTCTACTCCCGTGACAAGTCCTTTGTTGGTGACGTTATGCGTGAGACTGGTGGCCAAG
GCATGGACGTCATCCTCAACTCCCTTTCCGGCGAGCTCTTGCACGCAACGTGGACATGCGTCGCCGAGTT
TGGCACCTTGGTTGAAATTGGAAAGCGAGATCTGATCGGCCGTGGGAAACTCGACATGGAGCCCTTTTTG
AAGAACCGCAGCTACTGCTGTATTGACATTGACCGCGTCTGGTCGAAGCCGTGGATTCTGAGAAAACACA
TGCTGGACGCCTTCGACTGGTGTGCCAAGGGTCTTGTCACCCCCGTTCGACCCGTCAAATCTTTCCCAGC
CAGTCAAACCCAGGACGCGTTCCGGTACATGCAAAAGGGGTTTCACATTGGACGAATTGGCATTTCCATC
TCTCACAACCCAGAACACCCGGATACCCAGTTTGAGACTGTCAAGATGGCCCGACCCATCACATTTGACA
GATCCGGTTCCTACCTTCTTGTTGGTGGGCTCGGGGGTCTAGGCCGCGCCATTTCCGTCTGGATGGCCGA
GCACGGCGCCCGCGAATTGATCTACCTATCACGAAGCGCTGGAGGGGACACCAAGCACGACGTCTTCGTG
GCCGAGCTCAAGAGTATGGGCTGCAACGTCAAGCTCATCCAGGGAGACGTGACCAAGCTCGAGGACGTCG
AGAAGGCTGTCAAGGCGGCGACACATGCCCTTCGAGGCATTATCCAAATGTCCATGGTGCTGCGTGACCA
AAACTTTACCAAAATGACCTTTGAGGAGTGGACGGGTGCGACAGCCCCCAAGGTCGAGGGCACATGGAAC
CTACACCGTGCCTCCCTGTCCGCTGGTACAGACCTGGACTTTTTTGTGCTCTTCAGCTCCGTTTCGGGAA
TCATCGGCCAACCAGGCCAGGCCAACTATGCCAGCGCCAACACCTTTCTTGATGCGTTTGCCCAGTACCG
CAAGGGCTTGGGCCTGGCAGCCTCGGTCGTCGACGTCGGGGCCGTTGAAGACATTGGCGTCATTACCGAG
CGCCAAGGATTAATGAACACCATGAAAGCAACCGGCTTCAAGGGCGTCACAGAGCAGGAACTCTTGGACG
CCATGGTCTTGGCAATGTTTGCCCATGCTCGGCCGACGGGGCAGGGAAATAGTCCAGGCTTCCACTCGGC
CTTTGTCGAGGCCAACACGTTTGTCCTCGGCCTGGACTCGTCGATACCGCTGAGTAGTCCCAACAACCGC
GCCGTGTGGAAAAGGGACCGTCGCATGGCGGCGTACCACAACGCCGCTGCCACCGGTGCTGAAGCTGCCG
CGTCCAACGATGGTCTTAAGTCGTTCCTGGCTGGTGCCAGGGCCGACCCTGCTGTCCTCAGCTCGCCGGA
GACGGCTAACCTGTTCGCCGTTGAGATTGGCAAGAAACTCTTTCACCTACTGCTCAAGCCACAGGAGGAC
CTCAACATAGCCTTGCCCTTGGTCGACCTGGGCCTCGACTCGCTCGTGGCACTCGAGCTCAAGGCCTGGT
GGAAGCAGGTCTTCTCCTTTGACATCAGTGTGCTGGAGATGCTTGCGATGGGATCCCTTGCGGCGCTTGG
GAAACATGCCGCCGATCAGATGATCAAGATTACCGCCATTGATAAGGACGCGTCCTGAGGAGATTGATAA
GACTTTTCTAGTTGCATATCTTTTATATTTAAATCTTATCTATTAGTTAATTTTTTGTAATTTATCCTTA
TATATAGTCTGGTTATTCTAAAATATCATTTCAGTATCTAAAAATTCCCCTCTTTTTTCAGTTATATCTT
AACAGGCGACAGTCCAAATGTTGATTTATCCCAGTCCGATTCATCAGGGTTGTGAAGCATTTTGTCAATG
GTCGAAATCACATCAGTAATAGTGCCTCTTACTTGCCTCATAGAATTTCTTTCTCTTAACGTCACCGTTT
GGTCTTTTATAGTTTCGAAATCTATGGTGATACCAAATGGTGTTCCCAATTCATCGTTACGGGCGTATTT
TTTACCAATTGAAGTATTGGAATCGTCAATTTTAAAGTATATCTCTCTTTTACGTAAAGCCTGCGAGATC
CTCTTAAGTATAGCGGGGAAGCCATCGTTATTCGATATTGTCGTAACAAATACTTTGATCGGCGCTATGC
GGCCGCCACCGCGGTGGAGCTCCAGCTTTTGTTCCCTTTAGTGAGGGTTAATTGCGCGCTTGGCGAGACT
CAAACAAGATATATTTTGCCCGCCTTACAGACGAAACTAGTTGGAGGTTATGGAGCATACTATCACGTGG
GCGGCCACTGGTGAGTTACTACACCCCAGGGGCAACGTTGATGCTCCTAAAAAACTCTGGCTGGACGCAA
GCCGTAACACCCGTGTCACTTCATAATCGTTTGCAATTCAGGGCTTGATCTACACATTACCCTGTTATCC
CTATTAATTAATACGGTTATCCACAGAATCAGGGGATAACGCAGGAAAGAACATGTGAGCAAAAGGCCAG
CAAAAGGCCAGGAACCGTAAAAAGGCCGCGTTGCTGGCGTTTTTCCATAGGCTCCGCCCCCCTGACGAGC
ATCACAAAAATCGACGCTCAAGTCAGAGGTGGCGAAACCCGACAGGACTATAAAGATACCAGGCGTTTCC
CCCTGGAAGCTCCCTCGTGCGCTCTCCTGTTCCGACCCTGCCGCTTACCGGATACCTGTCCGCCTTTCTC
CCTTCGGGAAGCGTGGCGCTTTCTCATAGCTCACGCTGTAGGTATCTCAGTTCGGTGTAGGTCGTTCGCT
CCAAGCTGGGCTGTGTGCACGAACCCCCCGTTCAGCCCGACCGCTGCGCCTTATCCGGTAACTATCGTCT
TGAGTCCAACCCGGTAAGACACGACTTATCGCCACTGGCAGCAGCCACTGGTAACAGGATTAGCAGAGCG
AGGTATGTAGGCGGTGCTACAGAGTTCTTGAAGTGGTGGCCTAACTACGGCTACACTAGAAGGACAGTAT
TTGGTATCTGCGCTCTGCTGAAGCCAGTTACCTTCGGAAAAAGAGTTGGTAGCTCTTGATCCGGCAAACA
AACCACCGCTGGTAGCGGTGGTTTTTTTGTTTGCAAGCAGCAGATTACGCGCAGAAAAAAAGGATCTCAA
GAAGATCCTTTGATCTTTTCTACGGGGTCTGACGCTCAGTGGAACGAAAACTCACGTTAAGGGATTTTGG
TCATGAGATTATCAAAAAGGATCTTCACCTAGATCCTTTTAAATTAAAAATGAAGTTTTAAATCAATCTA
AAGTATATATGAGTAAACTTGGTCTGACAGTTACCAATGCTTAATCAGTGAGGCACCTATCTCAGCGATC
TGTCTATTTCGTTCATCCATAGTTGCCTGACTCCCCGTCGTGTAGATAACTACGATACGGGAGGGCTTAC
CATCTGGCCCCAGTGCTGCAATGATACCGCGAGACCCACGCTCACCGGCTCCAGATTTATCAGCAATAAA
CCAGCCAGCCGGAAGGGCCGAGCGCAGAAGTGGTCCTGCAACTTTATCCGCCTCCATCCAGTCTATTAAT
TGTTGCCGGGAAGCTAGAGTAAGTAGTTCGCCAGTTAATAGTTTGCGCAACGTTGTTGCCATTGCTACAG
GCATCGTGGTGTCACGCTCGTCGTTTGGTATGGCTTCATTCAGCTCCGGTTCCCAACGATCAAGGCGAGT
TACATGATCCCCCATGTTGTGCAAAAAAGCGGTTAGCTCCTTCGGTCCTCCGATCGTTGTCAGAAGTAAG
TTGGCCGCAGTGTTATCACTCATGGTTATGGCAGCACTGCATAATTCTCTTACTGTCATGCCATCCGTAA
GATGCTTTTCTGTGACTGGTGAGTACTCAACCAAGTCATTCTGAGAATAGTGTATGCGGCGACCGAGTTG
CTCTTGCCCGGCGTCAATACGGGATAATACCGCGCCACATAGCAGAACTTTAAAAGTGCTCATCATTGGA
AAACGTTCTTCGGGGCGAAAACTCTCAAGGATCTTACCGCTGTTGAGATCCAGTTCGATGTAACCCACTC
GTGCACCCAACTGATCTTCAGCATCTTTTACTTTCACCAGCGTTTCTGGGTGAGCAAAAACAGGAAGGCA
AAATGCCGCAAAAAAGGGAATAAGGGCGACACGGAAATGTTGAATACTCATACTCTTCCTTTTTCAATAT
TATTGAAGCATTTATCAGGGTTATTGTCTCATGAGCGGATACATATTTGAATGTATTTAGAAAAATAAAC
AAATAGGGGTTCCGCGCACATTTCCCCGAAAAGTGCCACCTGAACGAAGCATCTGTGCTTCATTTTGTAG
AACAAAAATGCAACGCGAGAGCGCTAATTTTTCAAACAAAGAATCTGAGCTGCATTTTTACAGAACAGAA
ATGCAACGCGAAAGCGCTATTTTACCAACGAAGAATCTGTGCTTCATTTTTGTAAAACAAAAATGCAACG
CGAGAGCGCTAATTTTTCAAACAAAGAATCTGAGCTGCATTTTTACAGAACAGAAATGCAACGCGAGAGC
GCTATTTTACCAACAAAGAATCTATACTTCTTTTTTGTTCTACAAAAATGCATCCCGAGAGCGCTATTTT
TCTAACAAAGCATCTTAGATTACTTTTTTTCTCCTTTGTGCGCTCTATAATGCAGTCTCTTGATAACTTT
TTGCACTGTAGGTCCGTTAAGGTTAGAAGAAGGCTACTTTGGTGTCTATTTTCTCTTCCATAAAAAAAGC
CTGACTCCACTTCCCGCGTTTACTGATTACTAGCGAAGCTGCGGGTGCATTTTTTCAAGATAAAGGCATC
CCCGATTATATTCTATACCGATGTGGATTGCGCATACTTTGTGAACAGAAAGTGATAGCGTTGATGATTC
TTCATTGGTCAGAAAATTATGAACGGTTTCTTCTATTTTGTCTCTATATACTACGTATAGGAAATGTTTA
CATTTTCGTATTGTTTTCGATTCACTCTATGAATAGTTCTTACTACAATTTTTTTGTCTAAAGAGTAATA
CTAGAGATAAACATAAAAAATGTAGAGGTCGAGTTTAGATGCAAGTTCAAGGAGCGAAAGGTGGATGGGT
AGGTTATATAGGGATATAGCACAGAGATATATAGCAAAGAGATACTTTTGAGCAATGTTTGTGGAAGCGG
TATTCGCAATATTTTAGTAGCTCGTTACAGTCCGGTGCGTTTTTGGTTTTTTGAAAGTGCGTCTTCAGAG
CGCTTTTGGTTTTCAAAAGCGCTCTGAAGTTCCTATACTTTCTAGAGAATAGGAACTTCGGAATAGGAAC
TTCAAAGCGTTTCCGAAAACGAGCGCTTCCGAAAATGCAACGCGAGCTGCGCACATACAGCTCACTGTTC
ACGTCGCACCTATATCTGCGTGTTGCCTGTATATATATATACATGAGAAGAACGGCATAGTGCGTGTTTA
TGCTTAAATGCGTACTTATATGCGTCTATTTATGTAGGATGAAAGGTAGTCTAGTACCTCCTGTGATATT
ATCCCATTCCATGCGGGGTATCGTATGCTTCCTTCAGCACTACCCTTTAGCTGTTCTATATGCTGCCACT
CCTCAATTGGATTAGTCTCATCCTTCAATGCTATCATTTCCTTTGATATTGGATCATACTAAGAAACCAT
TATTATCATGACATTAACCTATAAAAATAGGCGTATCACGAGGCCCTTTCGTCTCGCGCGTTTCGGTGAT
GACGGTGAAAACCTCGGCGCGCCATTACCCTGTTATCCCTAATATACAACGCAAAGAAGCTGGAAAATTG
GCGAGGGAATCCTGTTTCTGTCTATCCAAGAATGGGCATGAGGTGGCAACCGTCGTGCTAGCGTACAGGG
TGCACTTTGTAACCATTTGGGACACCGGACACTCGCTGTTTTCGAAATTACCCTTTAAGCGCGGGTATTG
AACCAGGCTTATGCCCAAGATCGTAGCAAGCATTTAACTGTGGGAATACTCAGGTATCGTAAGATGCAAG
AGTTCGAATCTCTTAGCAACCATTATTTTTTTCCTCAACATAACGAGAACACACAGGGGCGCTATCGCAC
AGAATCAAATTCGATGACTGGAAATTTTTTGTTAATTTCAGAGGTCGCCTGACGCATATACCTTTTTCAA
CTGAAAAATTGGGAGAAAAAGGAAAGGTGAGAGGCCGGAACCGGCTTTTCATATAGAATAGAGAAGCGTT
CATGACTAAATGCTTGCATCACAATACTTGAAGTTGACAATATTATTTAAGGACCTATTGTTTTTTCCAA
TAGGTGGTTAGCAATCGTCTTACTTTCTAACTTTTCTTACCTTTTACATTTCAGCAATATATATATATAT
TTCAAGGATATACCATTCTAATGTCTGCCCCTATGTCTGCCCCTAAGAAGATCGTCGTTTTGCCAGGTGA
CCACGTTGGTCAAGAAATCACAGCCGAAGCCATTAAGGTTCTTAAAGCTATTTCTGATGTTCGTTCCAAT
GTCAAGTTCGATTTCGAAAATCATTTAATTGGTGGTGCTGCTATCGATGCTACAGGTGTCCCACTTCCAG
ATGAGGCGCTGGAAGCCTCCAAGAAGGTTGATGCCGTTTTGTTAGGTGCTGTGGCTGGTCCTAAATGGGG
TACCGGTAGTGTTAGACCTGAACAAGGTTTACTAAAAATCCGTAAAGAACTTCAATTGTACGCCAACTTA
AGACCATGTAACTTTGCATCCGACTCTCTTTTAGACTTATCTCCAATCAAGCCACAATTTGCTAAAGGTA
CTGACTTCGTTGTTGTCAGAGAATTAGTGGGAGGTATTTACTTTGGTAAGAGAAAGGAAGACGATGGTGA
TGGTGTCGCTTGGGATAGTGAACAATACACCGTTCCAGAAGTGCAAAGAATCACAAGAATGGCCGCTTTC
ATGGCCCTACAACATGAGCCACCATTGCCTATTTGGTCCTTGGATAAAGCTAATCTTTTGGCCTCTTCAA
GATTATGGAGAAAAACTGTGGAGGAAACCATCAAGAACGAATTCCCTACATTGAAGGTTCAACATCAATT
GATTGATTCTGCCGCCATGATCCTAGTTAAGAACCCAACCCACCTAAATGGTATTATAATCACCAGCAAC
ATGTTTGGTGATATCATCTCCGATGAAGCCTCCGTTATCCCAGGTTCCTTGGGTTTGTTGCCATCTGCGT
CCTTGGCCTCTTTGCCAGACAAGAACACCGCATTTGGTTTGTACGAACCATGCCACGGTTCTGCTCCAGA
TTTGCCAAAGAATAAGGTTGACCCTATCGCCACTATCTTGTCTGCTGCAATGATGTTGAAATTGTCATTG
AACTTGCCTGAAGAAGGTAAGGCCATTGAAGATGCAGTTAAAAAGGTTTTGGATGCAGGTATCAGAACTG
GTGATTTAGGTGGTTCCAACAGTACCACCGAAGTCGGTGATGCTGTCGCCGAAGAAGTTAAGAAAATCCT
TGCTTAAAAAGATTCTCTTTTTTTATGATATTTGTACATAAACTTTATAAATGAAATTCATAATAGAAAC
GACACGAAATTACAAAATGGAATATGTTCATAGGGTAGACGAAACTATATACGCAATCTACATACATTTA
TCAAGAAGGAGAAAAAGGAGGATAGTAAAGGAATACAGGTAAGCAAATTGATACTAATGGCTCAACGAAA
TGACGGTATCGATAAGCTTGATATCGAATTCCTGCAGCCCGGGGGATCCACTAGTTCTAGAGTTAATTAA
Features (pLannotate 1.2.2; 12 found; start..end, strand, type, name):
    503..527     +  CDS            2xFLAG (fragment): two tandem FLAG® epitope tags
   8255..8611    -  CDS            GRS2 (fragment): SYG2_YEAST - Experimental evidence at protein level: Swiss-Prot protein existence level 1. Catalyzes the ATP-dependent ligation of glycine to the 3'-end of its cognate tRNA, via the formation of an aminoacyl-adenylate intermediate (Gly-AMP) (PubMed:23816885). Also produces diadenosine tetraphosphate (Ap4A), a universal pleiotropic signaling molecule needed for cell regulation pathways, by direct condensation of 2 ATPs. Thereby, may play a special role in Ap4A homeostasis (By similarity). From Saccharomyces cerevisiae (strain ATCC 204508 / S288c) (Baker's yeast).
   8609..8632    -  misc_feature   MCS (fragment): pBluescript multiple cloning site
   8645..8663    -  promoter       T3 promoter: promoter for bacteriophage T3 RNA polymerase
   9002..9590    -  rep_origin     ori: high-copy-number ColE1/pMB1/pBR322/pUC origin of replication
   9761..10621   -  CDS            AmpR: β-lactamase; bla; confers resistance to ampicillin, carbenicillin, and related antibiotics
  10622..10726   -  promoter       AmpR promoter: bla
  10753..12095   -  rep_origin     2μ ori: yeast 2μ plasmid origin of replication
  12163..12195   +  CDS            rop (fragment): Rop protein, which maintains plasmids at low copy number; rop
  12426..12830   +  promoter       LEU2 promoter: S. cerevisiae LEU2
  12843..13937   +  CDS            LEU2: 3-isopropylmalate dehydrogenase, required for leucine biosynthesis; S. cerevisiae LEU2; yeast auxotrophic marker
  14142..14202   -  misc_feature   MCS (fragment): pBluescript multiple cloning site
