>Addgene plasmid #110666 | pCHKU33.1-2.2 | addgene full sequence | sequence record 212259 | Addgene NGS Result
ATGGATTATAAGGATGATGATGATAAGACTAGTATGGGTTCTTTAGCTGCTACCGTCGGGAATGGGGAAA
CCAACGAATCATCCCTTCAACACCCTGCAACTCATGGTAGCCATACCAACAACGGCCATACGATCAATGG
CCATACAACCAACGGTCATAGCCTCAATGGCCATTTCATAAACGGCCACACCGCAAACGATAACGGTACT
ATCAATGGCTCGCTAAACGGGCTCGGCTACCCGGGTCAAACTCCCATGGCCATCTGTGGCATGGCTTGCC
GCCTCCCAGGAGGAATAGCATCGGCTGAGGAGTTATGGGAATTCCTTTTGGCAAAAAAGAATGCCCGGAC
TCGTGTGCCTGAATCCCGCTACAACGTCTCCGCCTTCCACTCCCCCGTTTCCAAACCAGGAACGGTGGCT
ACAGAATACGGGCATTTTCTTGATGATAGCGTCGACCTTGGGGCACTGGACACATCTGTCTTCCCCTTGA
ATCGCACTGAGCTAGAAAGATCGGACCCGCAACAGCGGCTGATGTTGGAGGTTGCCAGAGAGGCCTTTGA
AGATGCCGGGGTGACCGACTGGAGGGGGAAGACGGTGGGATGCTACATCGGAAACTATGGAGAGGACTGG
TCTGAGATGTTTGCCAAGGAACCGCAGCAATACGGCTTGCATCGAATCACTGGTACTGGGGACTTTGTCA
TCGCGAATCGGCTATCATACGAATTCGATATCAGGGGTCCCAGCGTCACAATCCGTACGGCTTGTTCTTC
TGCCCTCATCGGCATCAACGAGGCCTGCGCGGCCATCGCCCGTGGAGATTGCGAAGCCGCCATCGTGGGC
GGCCTTAATCTGATCCTGGCGCCGGCCATGACCATTTCTGAAACAGAGCAAGGCGTTTTATCCAAGGATG
GCTCTTGCAAGACCTTCTCTGCAGATGCTAACGGCTATGCCCGTGGAGAAGCTGTTACTGCTGTCTTCAT
TAAACCATTGACCGACGCAATTCGTGACGGCAACCCGGTCCGGGCTGTCATCCGGGCCGTAACGAATAAC
TCGGACGGCAAGACGCCCGGGATATCACATCCAAGCACTAGCTCGCAGGAAACCCTCATGAGAAGAGCGT
ACGCCATGGCAGGAATCACCGACTTTGGGGAAACAGCTATGGTTGAGTGCCACGGCACCGGCACGCCCAT
CGGCGATCCTATTGAGGCCAATGCCGTGGCTCGTGTTTTTGGAGAGCGGGGAGTTTACATTGGTTCTGTC
AAGCCAAATTTAGGCCATACAGAGGGCGCCTCGGGTCTTGTGTCCCTGATCAAGATGGTTAAAGCCCTTG
AGCACCGCACAATACCACCCCAGATCCGGTTCACGGCTCCCAATCCCAACATCCCCTTTAAGGAGGCCAA
ACTCACGGTTCCCCTGGAGCCAACTCCCTGGCCTCAAGATCGCCTCGAGCGTGTAAGTCTGAACTCCTTC
GGCGTGGGTGGCTCCAACGCCCACATTATCCTCGAGTCTGCCGCCATGCACAACGCCGCAACCGTCATTC
ACGCCACGCCGGAAGAACCTCAACTCCTTTTATACACGGCCAGTTCTGCCAAGTCCCTCACCAGGGTGAT
TGACAACTACCGGCACTGGGTTGAGAGGAACCCCTCCAAGGTCGCCGACCTGGCCTACACTCTGGCTAGG
AAGCGAGATCATGGGCCGCACAGGGCCTTCGCTATTGCCAACGGCGGCGCAATTGAAACCGTCTCGCCGC
CCGCAAGCATCAAGCCCGGCACGAAGCCGCCCAATATCGTCATGGTCTTTACAGGTCAGGGCGCGCAGTG
GCCCCAGATGGGTCGACAGCTATGGCAGTCCAACGAGACGTTCAAGGCCAGCATCCAGCACCTGGATCAG
TGTCTCCAAGCCATTTCTGGAGAAAGGCCACACTACTCAATCCAGGAGGAGCTCAAGAAGCCGGCCAAGA
AGAGCCGCGTATCTTCGGCCGAGATCTCCCAGCCCCTGTGCACGGCAATTCAGATCGCCTTGGTCGACTC
CCTCAAGGCCCTGGGCATCGTGCCGCGTGCCGTTGTCGGCCATTCCAGCGGCGAGATTGCGGCCGCCTAC
GCCTCCGGGGCGCTCACAGCGAGTGAAGCCATCGTGGCAGCTCATCACCGTGGCGCCGTGACGAATAGGC
AGAAGAGAAAAGGGTCCATGGCGGCCATTGGAATGAGTTGGCGAGATACGGAGAAGCACCTCGTGCCCAA
CGTCGTCATTGCCTGTGACAACTCTCCCAAAAGTGTGACAATTTCGGGTGACACCGACAAGGTCAAGGCT
GTGGTGGCCGATATTCAAATGACACGTCCAGAAGTGTTGGCTCGGCTGCTTCAGGTAGACAAAGCATACC
ACTCGTATCACATGGCTGAGATTGGAGACGACTACGCCTCGTTGATTAGCGGCCAAGTGACTGGAAAGAG
TCCTTCGAATGCCCTCTTCTTCTCTAGTGTGACGGGAAAGCTGCTGGATGGAGAGCACAATCTCGGGTCG
GCATATTGGCGGGCAAACCTCGAATCCCCCGTGCGGTTCCGTGAGGCCGTCACAAACCTCCTGAATCGCG
AGGTTGGCAAGCATGCCATCTTTATCGAGATTGGCCCTCACTCGGCCCTCGCGGGACCGCTAAGACAAAT
ATTCGCCGAAACCTCTTCACCTTGTCCTTACCTGTCAGTCATGATCCGCAACCAGGATTGTCTTGGATCC
TATCTGGCTGCCGTCGGCAAACTCCATTCACTCAATGTAAACATCAACCTCGACGTCTTGTTCCCCACGG
GTTCTTGTCTACCAGATCTCCCAAGGTACCCGTGGAAACACGAGAACACATGCTGGTACGAGTCTCGTCT
GTCCAAAGATTGGCGCTTCCGAAAGTTCCCCTATCATGATCTCCTTGGCCTCCGAGTCGTCGAGAGCACC
GAGCTCGAGCCGGCCTGGCGCAACCTGTTTCACCTATCCAACACGCCTTGGGTCCACGACCACAAGATCG
GGGACGATATCGTTTTCCCCTTTGCCGGCTACATTGCCATGGCTGGCGAGGCGGTGAGGCAGACGACGGG
CATCAACGACGGGTTCAGCATTCAAAATGTTCTTGTCAGCACAGCACTGGTCCTCCCCAAGGGCAGGCCC
ACGGAGATGATGACCACGTTCCGGCCAAAGAGCCTCACAACGTCCCTGAACAGCTCCTGGTGGGAATTCA
CCATGGCCTCGTACAACGGTGACATCTGGACAAAACACTGCACGGGCGAAGTCATGGCGCTCATGTCCGA
CCCAAGACCGGGACAGGATCCCGAACCCCTTCCTCGCAAGGTGAACACGGACAAGTGGTACAGCAACATG
AGCAAGGGCGGTCTTGACCTTGGCCCCTGTTTCCAAACACTTGCCACCATTGAGACTTCAACGAGTCCAG
AGGACAACAGGGCCATTGGAAATGTTGTCAACGGCAGGCAGGGCGATGAGGCCAACTACCACATCCATCC
CACCGTGCTCGACGCGACCATCCAGATCCTAGGTGCCGCCGCCACCAACGGCCAGATGCGCAAGACCAAG
ACTTGGCTTCCTACCAGCATGGACAGGCTCAGCGTCTACCGTTGCTCGTCGGACATGGTCACCAGTGTCA
GCGCGAGGCTGTCAAGCAACCATTCCGTAGTGGGAGGAGGCCGTTGCACGGCGGGCGGCGTCGTCGTCGT
CGAGGCTGAGAATATCAAAATGTCACTTGCGGCCAACTCCCTTTCAAATGAGGTCCCCGACACACACGCG
GCCGCAAGGTACGAGTGGAGCGCCGATATTGACTTTATGAATGTTGGCGAGCTCCTCCTCGCACCAGCAG
GTCGCTCTGAATACTTGCATCTCCTCGAGGAGCTCGGGCAACTCTGCTTGCTTTCCTCGAAGCGCCGACT
TTACTCGACGTCTAAGCCGGTGGTCCTCGCTCCTCATATGCTCAACTATGCGTCCTGGATTACGTCCGCT
TCCAAGGTGGTCGTCGTCAACCTAGCGTCTGTCATGAGCAATCTTGACAACGAGAACATCTCGGCCCGCA
TCCACGCTCTCTCGAACCGTCTTGCTGATACTCCAATGTCGCCGGTCGCTAATGCCATCCGCGAGATATG
GACGAAGATGGATCTCTTGCTGTCCGGACAGACGCTGGAAGATATTCTCCCGGAGGAGACACTGTCTAGT
GTCTTGCAGTTCGTGCACAAATCCATTGACTATGGCCCATTTATTCGGCATCTGGCACACTCCAAACCCA
ACCTGCGCATCCTCGAGATTGGCGGCGACAGAAGCTCATCGGTAGCCAGTGGCATTGCCGAGGACCTCAC
ACGCCCCGATGGCCAGGTGCTCTGTTCCAAGTATACCTTGAGCTCGCCAGGCTTTGTCTCCAGCAAGGAC
CAGCCGATGCTGCTCCCCAATATGGAATACACCACTCTGGATATCGGCCAAGATCCCGCGGATCAGGGCT
TTGAGGGACACCAATACGACCTCATCATCGCATCCAACGTCATTGGGGCCACCAGGAACCCGCAGCAGAG
CCTGGCCAACATCAAGAGACTCTTGAGTCCTAACGGCCGACTGCTTATGCAGGAGACTTGCCCGTCGTCC
AAATGGGCCACCTATGTTTTCGGAGTCCTCCCGACGTGGTGGCAAGGCACCGCTGACGGGTCTGACGAAG
CAGCCGTCCTCAGTCCCGAAATATGGCAGTCGAAGCTTGCGGCGGCAGGGCTCGGCAGCATCGAAGCAAC
GGTTCTGGATGCCGAGCAGCCTCACCAACTCACTGCGACCATAGTAGCAAGACATGACTTGCCCCAGGAG
ACTGCCCCTAGACGAGTCACTGTTCTTGTCGAAGACGAGAATGGAGCTGCCACCCGGCGGATGCTCAGCC
GACTAGAAGATGACGGTTACGCCGTGACAAGGTGCAAGTTGAATGGCTCTCCGCCAGTCGGACAGGATGT
CCTCTCCTGCCTGGACCTCGACAAACCCTTCTTTGAGAATCTCAGCGAGCCACGATATCAGCTCCTCAAA
GACTTCCTCCTCGGCCTCGGCGGCGCCGGCGTTCTCTGGATCACGGCTCTCAGCCAGCGGGGATGCCGTG
ATCCCCGGTACGCCCAAGTCTTGGGACTCGCTCGATGTGTCCGCTCCGAGATGATTGCCGACTTTGCCAC
GTGCGAGGTGGACAGCTTCGACAATGCCCAGTCGATGGACATGATCCCCCGGGTCCTGGCCAAATTCGAG
AAGCGCGACGACGACGCCGACGACGCCGTAAAGTCCGACTTTGAATGGGCCATTATCGACGGCCAGGTAC
AGGTTGGGCGCTTCCACAAATTCGTGCTGCGAGACGAACTCCTTCTGTCGGAACCCGCTGGAATGGCCTC
CCTTGATATCGGGACGCCTGGCCTAGTCAACAGTCTGCGTTGGGTGCAACAGCCGCGCGAGGCCGAGCTG
AAGCCGGGCGATGTAGAGGTCCAGGTGCACTCTGTAGGCTTGAACTTTCGGGACATCCTCGTGGCCCTTG
GCATCGTGGAACTTCCGGTGCGCCAGTTTGGATTCGAAGCAGCAGGCATCATTACACGGGTCGGAAAGGA
CGTGGACCCCAACCAGCTCAAGGTCGGCGATCGCATCTGCTGCTTGAAGAAGCAGGCCTTTGGGACTTAT
ATTGTCACTCCGGACTATAGTTGTACTCATGTCCCCGACAACATCACATTTGATGAGGCCGCGTCCATGA
TCATGCCATATATTACGGCTATCCACGGCTTGTTCACTACTGCACATCTTTCAAAGGGTCAGACCGTCTT
GATTCACAGCGCATGCGGTGGCGTTGGTCTGGCCGCTGTGCAAATTTCCCAAATGGTCGGCGCTGAAGTT
TACTGTTCCGTCGGCAGAGAAGACAAGGTCGAGTTCCTGATGAACAACTTCAACATCCCGCGGAATCGCA
TTTTCTACTCCCGTGACAAGTCCTTTGTTGGTGACGTTATGCGTGAGACTGGTGGCCAAGGCATGGACGT
CATCCTCAACTCCCTTTCCGGCGAGCTCTTGCACGCAACGTGGACATGCGTCGCCGAGTTTGGCACCTTG
GTTGAAATTGGAAAGCGAGATCTGATCGGCCGTGGGAAACTCGACATGGAGCCCTTTTTGAAGAACCGCA
GCTACTGCTGTATTGACATTGACCGCGTCTGGTCGAAGCCGTGGATTCTGAGAAAACACATGCTGGACGC
CTTCGACTGGTGTGCCAAGGGTCTTGTCACCCCCGTTCGACCCGTCAAATCTTTCCCAGCCAGTCAAACC
CAGGACGCGTTCCGGTACATGCAAAAGGGGTTTCACATTGGACGAATTGGCATTTCCATCTCTCACAACC
CAGAACACCCGGATACCCAGTTTGAGACTGTCAAGATGGCCCGACCCATCACATTTGACAGATCCGGTTC
CTACCTTCTTGTTGGTGGGCTCGGGGGTCTAGGCCGCGCCATTTCCGTCTGGATGGCCGAGCACGGCGCC
CGCGAATTGATCTACCTATCACGAAGCGCTGGAGGGGACACCAAGCACGACGTCTTCGTGGCCGAGCTCA
AGAGTATGGGCTGCAACGTCAAGCTCATCCAGGGAGACGTGACCAAGCTCGAGGACGTCGAGAAGGCTGT
CAAGGCGGCGACACATGCCCTTCGAGGCATTATCCAAATGTCCATGGTGCTGCGTGACCAAAACTTTACC
AAAATGACCTTTGAGGAGTGGACGGGTGCGACAGCCCCCAAGGTCGAGGGCACATGGAACCTACACCGTG
CCTCCCTGTCCGCTGGTACAGACCTGGACTTTTTTGTGCTCTTCAGCTCCGTTTCGGGAATCATCGGCCA
ACCAGGCCAGGCCAACTATGCCAGCGCCAACACCTTTCTTGATGCGTTTGCCCAGTACCGCAAGGGCTTG
GGCCTGGCAGCCTCGGTCGTCGACGTCGGGGCCGTTGAAGACATTGGCGTCATTACCGAGCGCCAAGGAT
TAATGAACACCATGAAAGCAACCGGCTTCAAGGGCGTCACAGAGCAGGAACTCTTGGACGCCATGGTCTT
GGCAATGTTTGCCCATGCTCGGCCGACGGGGCAGGGAAATAGTCCAGGCTTCCACTCGGCCTTTGTCGAG
GCCAACACGTTTGTCCTCGGCCTGGACTCGTCGATACCGCTGAGTAGTCCCAACAACCGCGCCGTGTGGA
AAAGGGACCGTCGCATGGCGGCGTACCACAACGCCGCTGCCACCGGTGCTGAAGCTGCCGCGTCCAACGA
TGGTCTTAAGTCGTTCCTGGCTGGTGCCAGGGCCGACCCTGCTGTCCTCAGCTCGCCGGAGACGGCTAAC
CTGTTCGCCGTTGAGATTGGCAAGAAACTCTTTCACCTACTGCTCAAGCCACAGGAGGACCTCAACATAG
CCTTGCCCTTGGTCGACCTGGGCCTCGACTCGCTCGTGGCACTCGAGCTCAAGGCCTGGTGGAAGCAGGT
CTTCTCCTTTGACATCAGTGTGCTGGAGATGCTTGCGATGGGATCCCTTGCGGCGCTTGGGAAACATGCC
GCCGATCAGATGATCAAGATTACCGCCATTGATAAGGACGCGTCCTGAGGAGATTGATAAGACTTTTCTA
GTTGCATATCTTTTATATTTAAATCTTATCTATTAGTTAATTTTTTGTAATTTATCCTTATATATAGTCT
GGTTATTCTAAAATATCATTTCAGTATCTAAAAATTCCCCTCTTTTTTCAGTTATATCTTAACAGGCGAC
AGTCCAAATGTTGATTTATCCCAGTCCGATTCATCAGGGTTGTGAAGCATTTTGTCAATGGTCGAAATCA
CATCAGTAATAGTGCCTCTTACTTGCCTCATAGAATTTCTTTCTCTTAACGTCACCGTTTGGTCTTTTAT
AGTTTCGAAATCTATGGTGATACCAAATGGTGTTCCCAATTCATCGTTACGGGCGTATTTTTTACCAATT
GAAGTATTGGAATCGTCAATTTTAAAGTATATCTCTCTTTTACGTAAAGCCTGCGAGATCCTCTTAAGTA
TAGCGGGGAAGCCATCGTTATTCGATATTGTCGTAACAAATACTTTGATCGGCGCTATGCGGCCGCCACC
GCGGTGGAGCTCCAGCTTTTGTTCCCTTTAGTGAGGGTTAATTGCGCGCTTGGCGAGACTCAAACAAGAT
ATATTTTGCCCGCCTTACAGACGAAACTAGTTGGAGGTTATGGAGCATACTATCACGTGGGCGGCCACTG
GTGAGTTACTACACCCCAGGGGCAACGTTGATGCTCCTAAAAAACTCTGGCTGGACGCAAGCCGTAACAC
CCGTGTCACTTCATAATCGTTTGCAATTCAGGGCTTGATCTACACATTACCCTGTTATCCCTATTAATTA
ATACGGTTATCCACAGAATCAGGGGATAACGCAGGAAAGAACATGTGAGCAAAAGGCCAGCAAAAGGCCA
GGAACCGTAAAAAGGCCGCGTTGCTGGCGTTTTTCCATAGGCTCCGCCCCCCTGACGAGCATCACAAAAA
TCGACGCTCAAGTCAGAGGTGGCGAAACCCGACAGGACTATAAAGATACCAGGCGTTTCCCCCTGGAAGC
TCCCTCGTGCGCTCTCCTGTTCCGACCCTGCCGCTTACCGGATACCTGTCCGCCTTTCTCCCTTCGGGAA
GCGTGGCGCTTTCTCATAGCTCACGCTGTAGGTATCTCAGTTCGGTGTAGGTCGTTCGCTCCAAGCTGGG
CTGTGTGCACGAACCCCCCGTTCAGCCCGACCGCTGCGCCTTATCCGGTAACTATCGTCTTGAGTCCAAC
CCGGTAAGACACGACTTATCGCCACTGGCAGCAGCCACTGGTAACAGGATTAGCAGAGCGAGGTATGTAG
GCGGTGCTACAGAGTTCTTGAAGTGGTGGCCTAACTACGGCTACACTAGAAGAACAGTATTTGGTATCTG
CGCTCTGCTGAAGCCAGTTACCTTCGGAAAAAGAGTTGGTAGCTCTTGATCCGGCAAACAAACCACCGCT
GGTAGCGGTGGTTTTTTTGTTTGCAAGCAGCAGATTACGCGCAGAAAAAAAGGATCTCAAGAAGATCCTT
TGATCTTTTCTACGGGGTCTGACGCTCAGTGGAACGAAAACTCACGTTAAGGGATTTTGGTCATGAGATT
ATCAAAAAGGATCTTCACCTAGATCCTTTTAAATTAAAAATGAAGTTTTAAATCAATCTAAAGTATATAT
GAGTAAACTTGGTCTGACAGTTACCAATGCTTAATCAGTGAGGCACCTATCTCAGCGATCTGTCTATTTC
GTTCATCCATAGTTGCCTGACTCCCCGTCGTGTAGATAACTACGATACGGGAGGGCTTACCATCTGGCCC
CAGTGCTGCAATGATACCGCGAGACCCACGCTCACCGGCTCCAGATTTATCAGCAATAAACCAGCCAGCC
GGAAGGGCCGAGCGCAGAAGTGGTCCTGCAACTTTATCCGCCTCCATCCAGTCTATTAATTGTTGCCGGG
AAGCTAGAGTAAGTAGTTCGCCAGTTAATAGTTTGCGCAACGTTGTTGCCATTGCTACAGGCATCGTGGT
GTCACGCTCGTCGTTTGGTATGGCTTCATTCAGCTCCGGTTCCCAACGATCAAGGCGAGTTACATGATCC
CCCATGTTGTGCAAAAAAGCGGTTAGCTCCTTCGGTCCTCCGATCGTTGTCAGAAGTAAGTTGGCCGCAG
TGTTATCACTCATGGTTATGGCAGCACTGCATAATTCTCTTACTGTCATGCCATCCGTAAGATGCTTTTC
TGTGACTGGTGAGTACTCAACCAAGTCATTCTGAGAATAGTGTATGCGGCGACCGAGTTGCTCTTGCCCG
GCGTCAATACGGGATAATACCGCGCCACATAGCAGAACTTTAAAAGTGCTCATCATTGGAAAACGTTCTT
CGGGGCGAAAACTCTCAAGGATCTTACCGCTGTTGAGATCCAGTTCGATGTAACCCACTCGTGCACCCAA
CTGATCTTCAGCATCTTTTACTTTCACCAGCGTTTCTGGGTGAGCAAAAACAGGAAGGCAAAATGCCGCA
AAAAAGGGAATAAGGGCGACACGGAAATGTTGAATACTCATACTCTTCCTTTTTCAATATTATTGAAGCA
TTTATCAGGGTTATTGTCTCATGAGCGGATACATATTTGAATGTATTTAGAAAAATAAACAAATAGGGGT
TCCGCGCACATTTCCCCGAAAAGTGCCACCTGAACGAAGCATCTGTGCTTCATTTTGTAGAACAAAAATG
CAACGCGAGAGCGCTAATTTTTCAAACAAAGAATCTGAGCTGCATTTTTACAGAACAGAAATGCAACGCG
AAAGCGCTATTTTACCAACGAAGAATCTGTGCTTCATTTTTGTAAAACAAAAATGCAACGCGAGAGCGCT
AATTTTTCAAACAAAGAATCTGAGCTGCATTTTTACAGAACAGAAATGCAACGCGAGAGCGCTATTTTAC
CAACAAAGAATCTATACTTCTTTTTTGTTCTACAAAAATGCATCCCGAGAGCGCTATTTTTCTAACAAAG
CATCTTAGATTACTTTTTTTCTCCTTTGTGCGCTCTATAATGCAGTCTCTTGATAACTTTTTGCACTGTA
GGTCCGTTAAGGTTAGAAGAAGGCTACTTTGGTGTCTATTTTCTCTTCCATAAAAAAAGCCTGACTCCAC
TTCCCGCGTTTACTGATTACTAGCGAAGCTGCGGGTGCATTTTTTCAAGATAAAGGCATCCCCGATTATA
TTCTATACCGATGTGGATTGCGCATACTTTGTGAACAGAAAGTGATAGCGTTGATGATTCTTCATTGGTC
AGAAAATTATGAACGGTTTCTTCTATTTTGTCTCTATATACTACGTATAGGAAATGTTTACATTTTCGTA
TTGTTTTCGATTCACTCTATGAATAGTTCTTACTACAATTTTTTTGTCTAAAGAGTAATACTAGAGATAA
ACATAAAAAATGTAGAGGTCGAGTTTAGATGCAAGTTCAAGGAGCGAAAGGTGGATGGGTAGGTTATATA
GGGATATAGCACAGAGATATATAGCAAAGAGATACTTTTGAGCAATGTTTGTGGAAGCGGTATTCGCAAT
ATTTTAGTAGCTCGTTACAGTCCGGTGCGTTTTTGGTTTTTTGAAAGTGCGTCTTCAGAGCGCTTTTGGT
TTTCAAAAGCGCTCTGAAGTTCCTATACTTTCTAGAGAATAGGAACTTCGGAATAGGAACTTCAAAGCGT
TTCCGAAAACGAGCGCTTCCGAAAATGCAACGCGAGCTGCGCACATACAGCTCACTGTTCACGTCGCACC
TATATCTGCGTGTTGCCTGTATATATATATACATGAGAAGAACGGCATAGTGCGTGTTTATGCTTAAATG
CGTACTTATATGCGTCTATTTATGTAGGATGAAAGGTAGTCTAGTACCTCCTGTGATATTATCCCATTCC
ATGCGGGGTATCGTATGCTTCCTTCAGCACTACCCTTTAGCTGTTCTATATGCTGCCACTCCTCAATTGG
ATTAGTCTCATCCTTCAATGCTATCATTTCCTTTGATATTGGATCATACTAAGAAACCATTATTATCATG
ACATTAACCTATAAAAATAGGCGTATCACGAGGCCCTTTCGTCTCGCGCGTTTCGGTGATGACGGTGAGC
GCGTTTCGGTGATGACGGTGAAAACCTCGGCGCGCCATTACCCTGTTATCCCTAATATACAACGCAAAGA
AGCTGGAAAATTGGCGAGGGAATCCTGTTTCTGTCTATCCAAGAATGGGCATGAGGTGGCAACCGTCGTG
CTAGCGTACAGGGTGCACTTTGTAACCATTTGGGACACCGGACACTCGCTGTTTTCGAAATTACCCTTTA
AGCGCGGGTATTGAACCAGGCTTATGCCCAAGATCGTAGCAAGCATTTAACTGTGGGAATACTCAGGTAT
CGTAAGATGCAAGAGTTCGAATCTCTTAGCAACCATTATTTTTTTCCTCAACATAACGAGAACACACAGG
GGCGCTATCGCACAGAATCAAATTCGATGACTGGAAATTTTTTGTTAATTTCAGAGGTCGCCTGACGCAT
ATACCTTTTTCAACTGAAAAATTGGGAGAAAAAGGAAAGGTGAGAGCGCCGGAACCGGCTTTTCATATAG
AATAGAGAAGCGTTCATGACTAAATGCTTGCATCACAATACTTGAAGTTGACAATATTATTTAAGGACCT
ATTGTTTTTTCCAATAGGTGGTTAGCAATCGTCTTACTTTCTAACTTTTCTTACCTTTTACATTTCAGCA
ATATATATATATATATTTCAAGGATATACCATTCTAATGTCTGCCCCTAAGAAGATCGTCGTTTTGCCAG
GTGACCACGTTGGTCAAGAAATCACAGCCGAAGCCATTAAGGTTCTTAAAGCTATTTCTGATGTTCGTTC
CAATGTCAAGTTCGATTTCGAAAATCATTTAATTGGTGGTGCTGCTATCGATGCTACAGGTGTTCCACTT
CCAGATGAGGCGCTGGAAGCCTCCAAGAAGGCTGATGCCGTTTTGTTAGGTGCTGTGGGTGGTCCTAAAT
GGGGTACCGGTAGTGTTAGACCTGAACAAGGTTTACTAAAAATCCGTAAAGAACTTCAATTGTACGCCAA
CTTAAGACCATGTAACTTTGCATCCGACTCTCTTTTAGACTTATCTCCAATCAAGCCACAATTTGCTAAA
GGTACTGACTTCGTTGTTGTCAGAGAATTAGTGGGAGGTATTTACTTTGGTAAGAGAAAGGAAGACGATG
GTGATGGTGTCGCTTGGGATAGTGAACAATACACCGTTCCAGAAGTGCAAAGAATCACAAGAATGGCCGC
TTTCATGGCCCTACAACATGAGCCACCATTGCCTATTTGGTCCTTGGATAAAGCTAATGTTTTGGCCTCT
TCAAGATTATGGAGAAAAACTGTGGAGGAAACCATCAAGAACGAATTCCCTACATTGAAGGTTCAACATC
AATTGATTGATTCTGCCGCCATGATCCTAGTTAAGAACCCAACCCACCTAAATGGTATTATAATCACCAG
CAACATGTTTGGTGATATCATCTCCGATGAAGCCTCCGTTATCCCAGGTTCCTTGGGTTTGTTGCCATCT
GCGTCCTTGGCCTCTTTGCCAGACAAGAACACCGCATTTGGTTTGTACGAACCATGCCACGGTTCTGCTC
CAGATTTGCCAAAGAATAAGGTCAACCCTATCGCCACTATCTTGTCTGCTGCAATGATGTTGAAATTGTC
ATTGAACTTGCCTGAAGAAGGTAAGGCCATTGAAGATGCAGTTAAAAAGGTTTTGGATGCAGGTATCAGA
ACTGGTGATTTAGGTGGTTCCAACAGTACCACCGAAGTCGGTGATGCTGTCGCCGAAGAAGTTAAGAAAA
TCCTTGCTTAAAAAGATTCTCTTTTTTTATGATATTTGTACATAAACTTTATAAATGAAATTCATAATAG
AAACGACACGAAATTACAAAATGGAATATGTTCATAGGGTAGACGAAACTATATACGCAATCTACATACA
TTTATCAAGAAGGAGAAAAAGGAGGATGTAAAGGAATACAGGTAAGCAAATTGATACTAATGGCTCAACG
AAATGACGGTATCGATAAGCTTGATATCGAATTCCTGCAGCCCGGGGGATCCACTAGTTCTAGATTAATT
AATATCTAAAAATTGCCTTATGATCCGTCTCTCCGGTTACAGCCTGTGTAACTGATTAATCCTGCCTTTC
TAATCACCATTCTAATGTTTTAATTAAGGGATTTTGTCTTCATTAACGGCTTTCGCTCATAAAAATGTTA
TGACGTTTTGCCCGCAGGCGGGAAACCATCCACTTCACGAGACTGATCTCCTCTGCCGGAACACCGGGCA
TCTCCAACTTATAAGTTGGAGAAATAAGAGAATTTCAGATTGAGAGAATGAAAAAAAAAAAAAAAAAAAA
GGCAGAGGAGAGCATAGAAATGGGGTTCACTTTTTGGTAAAGCTATAGCATGCCTATCACATATAAATAG
AGTGCCAGTAGCGACTTTTTTCACACTCGAAATACTCTTACTACTGCTCTCTTGTTGTTTTTATCACTTC
TTGTTTCTTCTTGGTAAATAGAATATCAAGCTACAAAAAGCATACAATCAACTATCAACTATTAACTATA
TCGTAATACACA
Features (pLannotate 1.2.2; 13 found; start..end, strand, type, name):
      3..27      +  CDS            2xFLAG (fragment): two tandem FLAG® epitope tags
   7755..8111    -  CDS            GRS2 (fragment): SYG2_YEAST - Experimental evidence at protein level: Swiss-Prot protein existence level 1. Catalyzes the ATP-dependent ligation of glycine to the 3'-end of its cognate tRNA, via the formation of an aminoacyl-adenylate intermediate (Gly-AMP) (PubMed:23816885). Also produces diadenosine tetraphosphate (Ap4A), a universal pleiotropic signaling molecule needed for cell regulation pathways, by direct condensation of 2 ATPs. Thereby, may play a special role in Ap4A homeostasis (By similarity). From Saccharomyces cerevisiae (strain ATCC 204508 / S288c) (Baker's yeast).
   8109..8132    -  misc_feature   MCS (fragment): pBluescript multiple cloning site
   8145..8163    -  promoter       T3 promoter: promoter for bacteriophage T3 RNA polymerase
   8502..9090    -  rep_origin     ori: high-copy-number ColE1/pMB1/pBR322/pUC origin of replication
   9261..10121   -  CDS            AmpR: β-lactamase; bla; confers resistance to ampicillin, carbenicillin, and related antibiotics
  10122..10226   -  promoter       AmpR promoter: bla
  10253..11595   -  rep_origin     2μ ori: yeast 2μ plasmid origin of replication
  11663..11688   +  CDS            rop (fragment): Rop protein, which maintains plasmids at low copy number; rop
  11689..11718   +  CDS            rop (fragment): Rop protein, which maintains plasmids at low copy number; rop
  11949..12356   +  promoter       LEU2 promoter: S. cerevisiae LEU2
  12357..13451   +  CDS            LEU2: 3-isopropylmalate dehydrogenase, required for leucine biosynthesis; S. cerevisiae LEU2; yeast auxotrophic marker
  13655..13714   -  misc_feature   MCS (fragment): pBluescript multiple cloning site
