[The description below was written by a language model from this plasmid's Addgene catalogue record and pLannotate feature annotations shown in this document.]
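Description:
pCHKU33.1-2.2 is a yeast expression plasmid of about 14.2 kb built on the pCHINT2A backbone, an E. coli–Saccharomyces cerevisiae shuttle vector. In bacteria it replicates from a high-copy ColE1/pUC-type origin and is selected through the β-lactamase (AmpR) gene with its native promoter. In yeast it is maintained episomally at multiple copies by the 2μ origin and selected by complementation of leucine auxotrophy with the LEU2 gene under its own promoter. Remnants of a pBluescript multiple cloning site, a T3 promoter and short rop fragments reflect the backbone's cloning history rather than functional parts.

The payload is a 7,575 bp polyketide synthase gene from the fungus Metarhizium anisopliae, described as the PKS gene of a cluster designated PKS9, carrying an N-terminal FLAG epitope tag that allows the protein to be detected or purified. Both feature tables place a FLAG-tag fragment at the start of a long unannotated stretch of roughly 7.7 kb, which is consistent with the tagged PKS open reading frame, although the annotation software did not recognise the gene itself. The promoter and terminator driving the insert are not identified in the record. A fragment matching the yeast GRS2 coding region lies just downstream of the insert, probably carried along with yeast genomic sequence flanking the cassette, but its role is not stated. The depositor and sequencing-derived records differ slightly in length and starting coordinate but show the same layout.

The plasmid is intended for heterologous expression of a fungal biosynthetic gene cluster in yeast, as part of a platform for discovering fungal natural products. Any other genes of the cluster are not on this plasmid.
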