Addgene plasmid #110666: pCHKU33.1-2.2
Purpose: Expression of a fungal biosynthetic gene cluster
Depositing lab: Ronald Davis. Depositing organization: Stanford University. Publication: HEx: A heterologous expression platform for the discovery of fungal natural products. Harvey CJB, Tang M, Schlecht U, Horecka J, Fischer CR, Lin HC, Li J, Naughton B, Cherry J, Miranda M, Li YF, Chu AM, Hennessy JR, Vandova GA, Inglis D, Aiyar RS, Steinmetz LM, Davis RW, Medema MH, Sattely E, Khosla C, St Onge RP, Tang Y, Hillenmeyer ME. Sci Adv. 2018 Apr 11;4(4):eaar5459. doi: 10.1126/sciadv.aar5459. eCollection 2018 Apr. PubMed 29651464.
Backbone
  Vector backbone: pCHINT2A
  Vector type: Yeast Expression
  Selectable markers: LEU2
Growth in bacteria
  Bacterial resistance: Ampicillin, 100 μg/mL
  Growth temperature: 37°C
  Growth strain: DH5alpha
  Copy number: High Copy
Gene/Insert
  Gene/Insert name: PKS (alt name: PKS gene for cluster PKS9)
  Species: Metarhizium anisopliae
  Insert size (bp): 7575
  Tag / fusion protein: flag (N terminal on insert)
  Cloning method: Unknown
Terms and licenses: Academic/Nonprofit Terms; Industry Terms: Not Available to Industry
How to cite: pCHKU33.1-2.2 was a gift from Ronald Davis (Addgene plasmid # 110666 ; http://n2t.net/addgene:110666 ; RRID:Addgene_110666)
